>Addgene plasmid #174955 | pMSR:MSMEG_0953:Dendra | addgene full sequence | sequence record 345651 | Addgene NGS Result
TCTGTGCGGAGACCTGGGCACCAGCCCCGCCGCCGCCAGGAGCATTGCCGTTCCCGCCAGAAATCTAGAC
GGTGACCACAACGCGCCCGCTTTGATCGGGGACGTCGAAATATTGGATCGTCGGCACCGTCACGGCCGTG
GGAGGCGGCACGATCCGCGACGTGATGATCGGCCGCATCCCCACGGTGCTGCGCAGTGAGCTCTACGCCA
TCCCGGCGTTGATCTGTGCGTTCGCACGCACAGGCCCGGTGTGAGAAGGGTCTCTGACGAGCGGGAGAAC
TCCCTATCAGTGATAGAGTTTGTCCTCCCTATCAGTGATAGATAGGCTTAAGGAGTAATACGACTCACTA
TAGGGAGAAGGAGGCCATTATGGCAAACAACCGCGATTCGGTGATCCGGCTCGGCACCCGGGGTAGCCTC
CTGGCTACGACACAGGCCGGCACTGTCAGGGACGCTCTGCTGGCCGCAGGGCATCCCTGTGAGCTCGTCA
TCATCTCCACCGAGGGTGACCGCAACCAGGGACCGATCGCGGACATCGGGATCGGCGTGTTCACCGCCGC
TCTGCGTGAGGCGATCCACGACGGCCGCGTCGACATGGCCGTGCACTCGTACAAGGATTTGCCCACCGCG
TCCGACGAACGCTTCTGCATCCCCGCGATACCGCGTCGTGAGGACCCACGCGACGCGCTGGTGGCCCGCG
ACGGACTGGTGCTCGGAGAGTTGCCGACGGGCTCCGTGATCGGCACGTCGAGCCCGCGACGGGCCGCACA
GCTTAGAGCACTGGGTCTCGGTTTGGAAATCCGCCCCCTACGAGGCAACCTAGATACCAGGTTGAACAGG
GTTACGAGCGGTGAACTCGACGGCATCGTGGTCGCCCGGGCGGGTCTGGCCCGGATCGGACGACTGAACG
TTGTCACCGAGACGCTCGAGCCGGTGCAGATGTTGCCAGCGCCGGCTCAGGGCGCGCTCGCGGTGGAATG
TCGTGCGGGCGACACCGAGCTGATCGCGATCTTGTCGGAGTTGGACGACGCCGATACGCGAGCCGCGGTC
ACCGCTGAACGGGTCCTGCTCGCCGAACTGGAGGCGGGTTGTTCCGCACCGGTCGGTGCGATCGCTGAAG
TGGTCGAGTCGATCGATGAGGACGGCAACGTCTTCGAAGAGCTGTCGTTGCGCGGCTGCGCAGCGACGCT
GGACGGATCCGACGTGATCCGTGCATCCGGCATCGGTACTCCCGATCGGGCCGCCGAACTCGGCGTCTCG
GTGGCTGCGGAGCTGTTCGATCTGGGTGCACGGGAGCTGTTGGAAGAGCGTGGGAGTGAGAAAAAGCTTG
GTGCGGCCGCGGGCAACACGCCTGGCATCAATCTGATCAAGGAGGACATGCGTGTCAAGGTGCATATGGA
GGGCAACGTGAACGGTCACGCCTTCGTGATCGAGGGGGAGGGTAAGGGTAAGCCTTACGAAGGGACCCAG
ACCGCCAACCTCACCGTCAAGGAGGGCGCCCCTCTCCCATTCTCGTACGATATCCTCACTACCGCGGTGC
ATTACGGGAACCGCGTGTTCACCAAGTACCCCGAGGATATCCCTGACTACTTCAAGCAGAGCTTCCCGGA
GGGATACTCCTGGGAGCGGACGATGACCTTCGAAGACAAGGGTATCTGTACGATCCGCAGCGACATCTCG
CTGGAAGGGGACTGTTTCTTCCAGAACGTCCGTTTCAAGGGGACCAACTTTCCGCCGAACGGCCCGGTCA
TGCAGAAGAAGACCCTCAAGTGGGAGCCGAGCACGGAGAAGCTGCACGTTCGGGACGGCCTCCTGGTCGG
CAACATCAACATGGCGCTGCTGCTGGAAGGCGGCGGCCACTACCTATGCGACTTCAAGACCACGTACAAA
GCGAAGAAGGTCGTCCAGCTGCCCGACGCGCACTTCGTGGACCACCGCATCGAAATCCTGGGGAACGATT
CGGACTACAACAAGGTCAAGTTGTACGAGCACGCTGTGGCACGCTATAGCCCGCTCCCGTCGCAGGTCTG
GTTCGAAGGCGGCGGCGGGGAGAACCTGTATTTCCAGGACTACAAGGACGACGACGACAAGTGATTTAAA
TAACCCCTTGGGGCCTCTAAACGGGTCTTGAGGGGTTTTTTGTTAACTAGCGTACGATCGAATTCCTGCA
GCTCACGGTAACTGATGCCGTATTTGCAGTACCAGCGTACGGCCCACAGAATGATGTCACGCTGAAAATG
CCGGCCTTTGAATGGGTTCATGTGCAGCTCCATCAGCAAAAGGGGATGATAAGTTTATCACCACCGACTA
TTTGCAACAGTGCCGTTGATCGTGCTATGATCGACTGATGTCATCAGCGGTGGAGTGCAATGTCGTGCAA
TACGAATGGCGAAAAGCCGAGCTCATCGGTCAGCTTCTCAACCTTGGGGTTACCCCCGGCGGTGTGCTGC
TGGTCCACAGCTCCTTCCGTAGCGTCCGGCCCCTCGAAGATGGGCCACTTGGACTGATCGAGGCCCTGCG
TGCTACGCTGGGTCCGGGAGGGACGCTCGTCATGCCCTCGTGGTCAGGTCTGGACGACGAGCCGTTCGAT
CCTGCCACGTCGCCCGTTACACCGGACCTTGGAGTTGTCTCTGACACATTCTGGCGCCTGCCAAATGTAA
AGCGCAGCGCCCATCCATTTGCCTTTGCGGCAGCGGGGCCACAGGCAGAGCAGATCATCTCTGATCCATT
GCCCCTGCCACCTTACTCGCCTGCAAGCCCGGTCGCCCGTGTCCATGAACTCGATGGGCAGGTACTTCTC
CTCGGCGTGGGACACGATGCCAACACGACGCTGCATCTTGCCGAGTTGATGGCAAAGGTTCCCTATGGGG
TGCCGAGACACTGCACCATTCTTCAGGATGGCAAGTTGGTACGCGTCGATTATCTCGAGAATGACCACTG
CTGTGAGCGCTTTGCCTTGGCGGACAGGTGGCTCAAGGAGAAGAGCCTTCAGAAGGAAGGTCCAGTCGGT
CATGCCTTTGCTCGGTTGATCCGCTCCCGCGACATTGTGGCGACAGCCCTGGGTCAACTGGGCCGAGATC
CGTTGATCTTCCTGCATCCGCCAGAGGCGGGATGCGAAGAATGCGATGCCGCTCGCCAGTCGATTGGCTG
AGCTCATGAGCGGAGAACGAGATGACGTTGGAGGGGCAAGGTCGCGCTGATTGCTGGGGCAACACGGGGG
ATCCACTAGTTCCATGAGCGTCAGACCCCGTAGAAAAGATCAAAGGATCTTCTTGAGATCCTTTTTTTCT
GCGCGTAATCTGCTGCTTGCAAACAAAAAAACCACCGCTACCAGCGGTGGTTTGTTTGCCGGATCAAGAG
CTACCAACTCTTTTTCCGAAGGTAACTGGCTTCAGCAGAGCGCAGATACCAAATACTGTCCTTCTAGTGT
AGCCGTAGTTAGGCCACCACTTCAAGAACTCTGTAGCACCGCCTACATACCTCGCTCTGCTAATCCTGTT
ACCAGTGGCTGCTGCCAGTGGCGATAAGTCGTGTCTTACCGGGTTGGACTCAAGACGATAGTTACCGGAT
AAGGCGCAGCGGTCGGGCTGAACGGGGGGTTCGTGCACACAGCCCAGCTTGGAGCGAACGACCTACACCG
AACTGAGATACCTACAGCGTGAGCTATGAGAAAGCGCCACGCTTCCCGAGGGGAGAAAGGCGGACAGGTA
TCCGGTAAGCGGCAGGGTCGGAACAGGAGAGCGCACGAGGGAGCTTCCAGGGGGAAACGCCTGGTATCTT
TATAGTCCTGTCGGGTTTCGCCACCTCTGACTTGAGCGTCGATTTTTGTGATGCTCGTCAGGGGGGCGGA
GCCTATGGAAAAACGCCAGCAACGCGGCCTTTTTACGGTTCCTGGCCTTTTGCTGGCCTTTTGCTCACAT
GTTCTTTCCTGCGTTATCCCCTGATTCTGTGGATAACCGTATTACCGCCTTTGAGTGAGCTGATACCGCT
CGCCGCAGCCGAACGACCGAGCGCAACGCGTGCGGCCGCGGTACCCGGGGATCCTCTAGAGTCGACCACC
AAGGGCACCATCTCTGCTTGGGCCACCCCGTTGGCCGCAGCCAGCTCGCTGAGAGCCGTGAACGACAGGG
CGAACGCCAGCCCGCCGACGGCGAGGGTTCCGACCGCTGCAACTCCCGGTGCAACCTTGTCCCGGTCTAT
TCTCTTCACTGCACCAGCTCCAATCTGGTGTGAATGCCCCTCGTCTGTTCGCGCAGGCGGGGGGCTCTAT
TCGTTTGTCAGCATCGAAAGTAGCCAGATCAGGGATGCGTTGCAACCGCGTATGCCCAGGTCAGAAGAGT
CGCACAAGAGTTGCAGACCCCTGGAAAGAAAAATGGCCAGAGGGCGAAAACACCCTCTGACCAGCGGAGC
GGGCGACGGGAATCGAACCCGCGTAGCTAGTTTGGAAGAATGGGTGTCTGCCGACCACATATGGGCCGGT
CAAGATAGGTTTTTACCCCCTCTCGGCTGCATCCTCTAAGTGGAAAGAAATTGCAGGTCGTAGAAGCGCG
TTGAAGCCTGAGAGTTGCACAGGAGTTGCAACCCGGTAGCCTTGTTCACGACGAGAGGAGACCTAGTTGG
CACGTCGCGGATGGGGATCGCTGAAGACTCAGCGCAGCGGGAGGATCCAAGCCTCATACGTCAACCCGCA
GGACGGTGTGAGGTACTACGCGCTGCAGACCTACGACAACAAGATGGACGCCGAAGCCTGGCTCGCGGGC
GAGAAGCGGCTCATCGAGATGGAGACCTGGACCCCTCCACAGGACCGGGCGAAGAAGGCAGCCGCCAGCG
CCATCACGCTGGAGGAGTACACCCGGAAGTGGCTCGTGGAGCGCGACCTCGCAGACGGCACCAGGGATCT
GTACAGCGGGCACGCGGAGCGCCGCATCTACCCGGTGCTAGGTGAAGTGGCGGTCACAGAGATGACGCCA
GCTCTGGTGCGTGCGTGGTGGGCCGGGATGGGTAGGAAGCACCCGACTGCCCGCCGGCATGCCTACAACG
TCCTCCGGGCGGTGATGAACACAGCGGTCGAGGACAAGCTGATCGCAGAGAACCCGTGCCGGATCGAGCA
GAAGGCAGCCGATGAGCGCGACGTAGAGGCGCTGACGCCTGAGGAGCTGGACATCGTCGCCGCTGAGATC
TTCGAGCACTACCGGATCGCGGCATACATCCTGGCGTGGACGAGCCTCCGGTTCGGAGAGCTGATCGAGC
TTCGCCGCAAGGACATCGTGGACGACGGCATGACGATGAAGCTCCGGGTGCGCCGTGGCGCTTCCCGCGT
GGGGAACAAGATCGTCGTTGGCAACGCCAAGACCGTCCGGTCGAAGCGTCCTGTGACGGTTCCGCCTCAC
GTCGCGGAGATGATCCGAGCGCACATGAAGGACCGTACGAAGATGAACAAGGGCCCCGAGGCATTCCTGG
TGACCACGACGCAGGGCAACCGGCTGTCGAAGTCCGCGTTCACCAAGTCGCTGAAGCGTGGCTACGCCAA
GATCGGTCGGCCGGAACTCCGCATCCACGACCTCCGCGCTGTCGGCGCTACGTTCGCCGCTCAGGCAGGT
GCGACGACCAAGGAGCTGATGGCCCGTCTCGGTCACACGACTCCTAGGATGGCGATGAAGTACCAGATGG
CGTCTGAGGCCCGCGACGAGGCTATCGCTGAGGCGATGTCCAAGCTGGCCAAGACCTCCTGAAACGCAAA
AAGCCCCCCTCCCAAGGACACTGAGTCCTAAAGAGGGGGGTTTCTTGTCAGTACGCGAAGAACCACGCCT
GGCCGCGAGCGCCAGCACCGCCGC
Features (pLannotate 1.2.2; 14 found; start..end, strand, type, name):
    117..221     +  CDS            Y4104_STRCO (fragment): Protein inferred from homology: Swiss-Prot protein existence level 3. From Streptomyces coelicolor (strain ATCC BAA-471 / A3(2) / M145).
    279..298     +  promoter       tight TRE promoter (fragment): Tet-responsive promoter PTight, consisting of seven tet operator sequences followed by the minimal CMV promoter
    305..322     +  promoter       tight TRE promoter (fragment): Tet-responsive promoter PTight, consisting of seven tet operator sequences followed by the minimal CMV promoter
    336..354     +  promoter       T7 promoter: promoter for bacteriophage T7 RNA polymerase
    394..1302    +  CDS            hemC: HEM3_MYCTU - Experimental evidence at protein level: Swiss-Prot protein existence level 1. Tetrapolymerization of the monopyrrole PBG into the hydroxymethylbilane pre-uroporphyrinogen in several discrete steps. From Mycobacterium tuberculosis (strain ATCC 25618 / H37Rv).
   1345..2031    +  CDS            Dendra2: Dendra2 is a photoconvertible green fluorescent protein published in 2006, derived from Dendronephthya sp.. It has high acid sensitivity.
   2071..2091    +  CDS            FLAG (fragment): FLAG® epitope tag, followed by an enterokinase cleavage site
   2100..2142    +  terminator     T7 terminator (fragment): transcription terminator for bacteriophage T7 RNA polymerase
   2348..3148    +  CDS            ApmR: aminoglycoside 3-N-acetyltransferase type IV ; aac(3)IV; confers resistance to apramycin (Paget and Davies, 1996)
   3215..3232    -  misc_feature   MCS (fragment): pBluescript multiple cloning site
   3273..3861    +  rep_origin     ori: high-copy-number ColE1/pMB1/pBR322/pUC origin of replication
   4029..4057    +  misc_feature   MCS (fragment): pUC18/19 multiple cloning site
   4617..5729    +  CDS            33: VINT_BPML5 - Also known as int. Protein inferred from homology: Swiss-Prot protein existence level 3. Integrase is necessary for integration of the phage into the host genome by site-specific recombination. From Mycobacterium phage L5 (Mycobacteriophage L5).
   5791..61      -  CDS            32 (fragment) (across the origin): VG32_BPML5 - Protein predicted: Swiss-Prot protein existence level 4. From Mycobacterium phage L5 (Mycobacteriophage L5).
