[The description below was written by a language model from this plasmid's Addgene catalogue record and pLannotate feature annotations shown in this document.]
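Description:
pMSR:MSMEG_0953:Dendra is a 5.8 kb integrating mycobacterial expression plasmid built on the pMSR:Dendra backbone, part of a systematic Mycobacterium smegmatis gene resource. It is maintained in E. coli through a high-copy ColE1/pUC-type origin and selected with apramycin via the aac(3)IV acetyltransferase gene, a marker that works in both E. coli and mycobacteria. There is no mycobacterial replication origin among the annotated features. Instead, the plasmid carries the mycobacteriophage L5 integrase gene, together with a fragment of the neighbouring L5 gene 32. The integrase catalyses site-specific recombination into the L5 attachment site of the mycobacterial chromosome, giving stable single-copy insertion. The phage attachment site itself is not annotated in the feature table.

The payload is the M. smegmatis open reading frame MSMEG_0953, inserted by ligation-independent cloning and fused at its C terminus, through a Gly-Ala linker, to the green-to-red photoconvertible fluorescent protein Dendra2 and a single FLAG epitope. By homology, the annotation software matches the insert to M. tuberculosis hemC (porphobilinogen deaminase, a haem biosynthesis enzyme). Expression in mycobacteria is driven by the pmycTetO promoter. The two short hits labelled "tight TRE promoter" most likely reflect its tet operator sequences, which allow Tet repressor-based regulation where a repressor is supplied, rather than a mammalian promoter. A T7 promoter immediately upstream of the coding sequence and a T7 terminator after the FLAG tag also permit expression in E. coli strains that provide T7 RNA polymerase. The stated purpose is a C-terminal fluorescent fusion, suited to localising the protein in live mycobacteria, with the FLAG tag available for immunodetection or purification.
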