Addgene plasmid #174955: pMSR:MSMEG_0953:Dendra
Purpose: C-term fluorescent fusion
Depositing lab: Keith Derbyshire & Joseph Wade. Depositing organization: Wadsworth Center, New York State Department of Health. Publication: A Mycobacterial Systems Resource for the Research Community. Judd JA, Canestrari J, Clark R, Joseph A, Lapierre P, Lasek-Nesselquist E, Mir M, Palumbo M, Smith C, Stone M, Upadhyay A, Wirth SE, Dedrick RM, Meier CG, Russell DA, Dills A, Dove E, Kester J, Wolf ID, Zhu J, Rubin ER, Fortune S, Hatfull GF, Gray TA, Wade JT, Derbyshire KM. mBio. 2021 Mar 2;12(2). pii: mBio.02401-20. doi: 10.1128/mBio.02401-20. PubMed 33653882.
Backbone
  Vector backbone: pMSR:Dendra
  Vector type: Bacterial Expression ; Integrating Mycobacterial Expression Vector attL5. T7 expression in E. coli
Growth in bacteria
  Bacterial resistance: Apramycin, 25 μg/mL
  Growth temperature: 37°C
  Growth strain: DH5alpha
  Copy number: High Copy
Gene/Insert
  Gene/Insert name: MSMEG_0953
  Species: M. smegmatis
  Promoter: pmycTetO
  Tag / fusion protein: Gly-Ala Linker/Dendra2/1x Flag Tag (C terminal on insert)
  Cloning method: Ligation Independent Cloning
  Sequencing primers: 5′ TGATAGAGTTTGTCCTCCCTATCAG; 3′ TCCATATGCACCTTGACACG
Resource information
  A portion of this plasmid was derived from a plasmid made by: CP000480.1
Terms and licenses: Academic/Nonprofit Terms; Industry Terms: Not Available to Industry
Depositor comments: 5' cloning site: AseI (destroyed), 3' cloning site: HindIII (not destroyed)
How to cite: pMSR:MSMEG_0953:Dendra was a gift from Keith Derbyshire & Joseph Wade (Addgene plasmid # 174955 ; http://n2t.net/addgene:174955 ; RRID:Addgene_174955)
