>Addgene plasmid #174955 | pMSR:MSMEG_0953:Dendra | depositor partial sequence | sequence record 339349 | partial
ATGGCAAACAACCGCGATTCGGTGATCCGGCTCGGCACCCGGGGTAGCCTCCTGGCTACGACACAGGCCG
GCACTGTCAGGGACGCTCTGCTGGCCGCAGGGCATCCCTGTGAGCTCGTCATCATCTCCACCGAGGGTGA
CCGCAACCAGGGACCGATCGCGGACATCGGGATCGGCGTGTTCACCGCCGCTCTGCGTGAGGCGATCCAC
GACGGCCGCGTCGACATGGCCGTGCACTCGTACAAGGATTTGCCCACCGCGTCCGACGAACGCTTCTGCA
TCCCCGCGATACCGCGTCGTGAGGACCCACGCGACGCGCTGGTGGCCCGCGACGGACTGGTGCTCGGAGA
GTTGCCGACGGGCTCCGTGATCGGCACGTCGAGCCCGCGACGGGCCGCACAGCTTAGAGCACTGGGTCTC
GGTTTGGAAATCCGCCCCCTACGAGGCAACCTAGATACCAGGTTGAACAGGGTTACGAGCGGTGAACTCG
ACGGCATCGTGGTCGCCCGGGCGGGTCTGGCCCGGATCGGACGACTGAACGTTGTCACCGAGACGCTCGA
GCCGGTGCAGATGTTGCCAGCGCCGGCTCAGGGCGCGCTCGCGGTGGAATGTCGTGCGGGCGACACCGAG
CTGATCGCGATCTTGTCGGAGTTGGACGACGCCGATACGCGAGCCGCGGTCACCGCTGAACGGGTCCTGC
TCGCCGAACTGGAGGCGGGTTGTTCCGCACCGGTCGGTGCGATCGCTGAAGTGGTCGAGTCGATCGATGA
GGACGGCAACGTCTTCGAAGAGCTGTCGTTGCGCGGCTGCGCAGCGACGCTGGACGGATCCGACGTGATC
CGTGCATCCGGCATCGGTACTCCCGATCGGGCCGCCGAACTCGGCGTCTCGGTGGCTGCGGAGCTGTTCG
ATCTGGGTGCACGGGAGCTGTTGGAAGAGCGTGGGAGTGAGAAA
